Addgene plasmid #174800: pET28_6xHis-PARP1-G972R
Purpose: Bacterial expression of a PARP1 mutant that produces less PAR oligomers overall
Depositing lab: Joan Conaway. Depositing organization: Stowers Institute for Medical Research. Publication: Multiple roles for PARP1 in ALC1-dependent nucleosome remodeling. Ooi SK, Sato S, Tomomori-Sato C, Zhang Y, Wen Z, Banks CAS, Washburn MP, Unruh JR, Florens L, Conaway RC, Conaway JW. Proc Natl Acad Sci U S A. 2021 Sep 7;118(36). pii: 2107277118. doi: 10.1073/pnas.2107277118. PubMed 34465625.
Backbone
  Vector backbone: pET28
  Vector type: Bacterial Expression
Growth in bacteria
  Bacterial resistance: Kanamycin, 50 μg/mL
  Growth temperature: 37°C
  Growth strain: DH5alpha
  Copy number: Low Copy
Gene/Insert
  Gene/Insert name: PARP1-G972R
  Species: H. sapiens (human)
  Mutation: G972R, V762A
  Entrez Gene: PARP1 (a.k.a. ADPRT, ADPRT 1, ADPRT1, ARTD1, PARP, PARP-1, PARS, PPOL, Poly-PARP, pADPRT-1)
  Tag / fusion protein: 6xHis (N terminal on backbone)
  Cloning method: Gibson Cloning
Terms and licenses: Academic/Nonprofit Terms; Industry Terms: Not Available to Industry
Depositor comments: Protein residues 1-1014 (V762A, G972R) (see PMID: 9315851 for detail about the mutation)
How to cite: pET28_6xHis-PARP1-G972R was a gift from Joan Conaway (Addgene plasmid # 174800 ; http://n2t.net/addgene:174800 ; RRID:Addgene_174800)
