[The description below was written by a language model from this plasmid's Addgene catalogue record and pLannotate feature annotations shown in this document.]
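Description:
pET28_6xHis-PARP1-G972R is a bacterial expression plasmid built on the pET28 backbone for producing a mutant form of human poly(ADP-ribose) polymerase 1 in E. coli. The 8,334-nt plasmid carries a kanamycin resistance gene (aminoglycoside phosphotransferase) for selection and replicates from a pBR322-type ColE1 origin. The accompanying rop gene and bom region are consistent with the record's low-copy designation. An f1 origin is also present. The short tetracycline-resistance fragments and the partial AmpR promoter in the annotation are remnants of the backbone rather than functional markers.

The expression cassette follows the standard pET design. A T7 promoter is followed by a lac operator and the T7 gene 10 ribosome binding site, with a T7 terminator downstream. The plasmid-encoded lacI repressor keeps transcription off until IPTG is added in a host that supplies T7 RNA polymerase. The open reading frame begins with the backbone's N-terminal 6xHis tag (the annotation software labels this stretch as a fragment of a composite tag) and a thrombin cleavage site. These allow metal-affinity purification and optional tag removal. They are followed by full-length PARP1, residues 1-1014, inserted by Gibson assembly. A second His-tag sequence from the backbone lies downstream of the PARP1 coding region, but the record does not say whether it is translated.

The insert carries two substitutions, G972R and V762A. According to the depositor, this mutant produces fewer PAR oligomers overall. The purified recombinant protein can therefore be used to examine how PAR chain output affects PARP1 function. The associated publication concerns PARP1's roles in ALC1-dependent nucleosome remodeling.
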