Features (pLannotate 1.2.2; 21 found; start..end, strand, type, name):
      1..19      +  promoter       T7 promoter: promoter for bacteriophage T7 RNA polymerase
     20..44      +  protein_bind   lac operator: The lac repressor binds to the lac operator to inhibit transcription in E. coli. This inhibition can be relieved by adding lactose or isopropyl-β-D-thiogalactopyranoside (IPTG). lac repressor encoded by lacI
     59..81      +  RBS            RBS: efficient ribosome binding site from bacteriophage T7 gene 10 (Olins and Rangwala, 1989)
    100..116     +  CDS            capTEV™ (fragment): composite tag for in vivo biotinylation, TEV protease cleavage, and 6xHis tagging
    127..144     +  CDS            thrombin site: thrombin recognition and cleavage site
    148..3189    +  CDS            PARP1: PARP1_HUMAN - Also known as ADPRT From Homo sapiens (Human).
   3199..3216    +  CDS            9xHis (fragment): 9xHis affinity tag
   3226..3275    +  CDS            SET1 (fragment): solubility-enhancement tag derived from T7 phage gene 10B
   3283..3330    +  terminator     T7 terminator: transcription terminator for bacteriophage T7 RNA polymerase
   3367..3795    +  rep_origin     f1 ori (sequence partly withheld): f1 bacteriophage origin of replication; arrow indicates direction of (+) strand synthesis
   3848..3905    +  promoter       AmpR promoter (fragment): bla
   3914..4729    -  CDS            KanR: aminoglycoside phosphotransferase; aph(3')-Ia; confers resistance to kanamycin in bacteria or G418 (Geneticin®) in eukaryotes
   4851..5439    +  rep_origin     ori: high-copy-number ColE1/pMB1/pBR322/pUC origin of replication
   5625..5764    -  misc_feature   bom: basis of mobility region from pBR322
   5866..6057    -  CDS            rop: Rop protein, which maintains plasmids at low copy number; rop
   6074..6454    +  CDS            YPB1_ECOLX: Protein predicted: Swiss-Prot protein existence level 4. From Escherichia coli.
   6526..6817    -  CDS            TcR (fragment): tetracycline efflux protein; tet; confers resistance to tetracycline
   6832..6853    -  protein_bind   CAP binding site: CAP binding activates transcription in the presence of cAMP. E. coli catabolite activator protein
   6866..7948    -  CDS            lacI: lac repressor; lacI; The lac repressor binds to the lac operator to inhibit transcription in E. coli. This inhibition can be relieved by adding lactose or isopropyl-β-D-thiogalactopyranoside (IPTG).
   7949..8026    -  promoter       lacI promoter: lacI
   8034..8313    -  CDS            TcR (fragment): tetracycline efflux protein; tet; confers resistance to tetracycline
>Addgene plasmid #174800 | pET28_6xHis-PARP1-G972R | addgene full sequence | sequence record 343418 | Addgene NGS Result
TAATACGACTCACTATAGGGGAATTGTGAGCGGATAACAATTCCCCTCTAGAAATAATTTTGTTTAACTT
TAAGAAGGAGATATACCATGGGCAGCAGCCATCATCATCATCATCACAGCAGCGGCCTGGTGCCGCGCGG
CAGCCATATGGCGGAGTCTTCTGATAAGCTGTATCGAGTCGAGTACGCCAAGAGCGGGCGCGCCTCTTGC
AAGAAATGCAGCGAGAGCATCCCCAAGGACTCGCTCCGGATGGCCATCATGGTGCAGTCGCCCATGTTTG
ATGGAAAAGTCCCACACTGGTACCACTTCTCCTGCTTCTGGAAGGTGGGCCACTCCATCCGGCACCCTGA
CGTTGAGGTGGATGGGTTCTCTGAGCTTCGGTGGGATGACCAGCAGAAAGTCAAGAAGACAGCGGAAGCT
GGAGGAGTGACAGGCAAAGGCCAGGATGGAATTGGTAGCAAGGCAGAGAAGACTCTGGGTGACTTTGCAG
CAGAGTATGCCAAGTCCAACAGAAGTACGTGCAAGGGGTGTATGGAGAAGATAGAAAAGGGCCAGGTGCG
CCTGTCCAAGAAGATGGTGGACCCGGAGAAGCCACAGCTAGGCATGATTGACCGCTGGTACCATCCAGGC
TGCTTTGTCAAGAACAGGGAGGAGCTGGGTTTCCGGCCCGAGTACAGTGCGAGTCAGCTCAAGGGCTTCA
GCCTCCTTGCTACAGAGGATAAGGAAGCCCTGAAGAAGCAGCTCCCAGGAGTCAAGAGTGAAGGAAAGAG
AAAAGGCGATGAGGTGGATGGAGTGGATGAAGTGGCGAAGAAGAAATCTAAAAAAGAAAAAGACAAGGAT
AGTAAGCTTGAAAAAGCCCTAAAGGCTCAGAACGACCTGATCTGGAACATCAAGGACGAGCTAAAGAAAG
TGTGTTCAACTAATGACCTGAAGGAGCTACTCATCTTCAACAAGCAGCAAGTGCCTTCTGGGGAGTCGGC
GATCTTGGACCGAGTAGCTGATGGCATGGTGTTCGGTGCCCTCCTTCCCTGCGAGGAATGCTCGGGTCAG
CTGGTCTTCAAGAGCGATGCCTATTACTGCACTGGGGACGTCACTGCCTGGACCAAGTGTATGGTCAAGA
CACAGACACCCAACCGGAAGGAGTGGGTAACCCCAAAGGAATTCCGAGAAATCTCTTACCTCAAGAAATT
GAAGGTTAAAAAGCAGGACCGTATATTCCCCCCAGAAACCAGCGCCTCCGTGGCGGCCACGCCTCCGCCC
TCCACAGCCTCGGCTCCTGCTGCTGTGAACTCCTCTGCTTCAGCAGATAAGCCATTATCCAACATGAAGA
TCCTGACTCTCGGGAAGCTGTCCCGGAACAAGGATGAAGTGAAGGCCATGATTGAGAAACTCGGGGGGAA
GTTGACGGGGACGGCCAACAAGGCTTCCCTGTGCATCAGCACCAAAAAGGAGGTGGAAAAGATGAATAAG
AAGATGGAGGAAGTAAAGGAAGCCAACATCCGAGTTGTGTCTGAGGACTTCCTCCAGGACGTCTCCGCCT
CCACCAAGAGCCTTCAGGAGTTGTTCTTAGCGCACATCTTGTCCCCTTGGGGGGCAGAGGTGAAGGCAGA
GCCTGTTGAAGTTGTGGCCCCAAGAGGGAAGTCAGGGGCTGCGCTCTCCAAAAAAAGCAAGGGCCAGGTC
AAGGAGGAAGGTATCAACAAATCTGAAAAGAGAATGAAATTAACTCTTAAAGGAGGAGCAGCTGTGGATC
CTGATTCTGGACTGGAACACTCTGCGCATGTCCTGGAGAAAGGTGGGAAGGTCTTCAGTGCCACCCTTGG
CCTGGTGGACATCGTTAAAGGAACCAACTCCTACTACAAGCTCCAGCTTCTGGAGGACGACAAGGAAAAC
AGGTATTGGATATTCAGGTCCTGGGGCCGTGTGGGTACGGTGATCGGTAGCAACAAACTGGAACAGATGC
CGTCCAAGGAGGATGCCATTGAGCACTTCATGAAATTATATGAAGAAAAAACCGGGAACGCTTGGCACTC
CAAAAATTTCACGAAGTATCCCAAAAAGTTCTACCCCCTGGAGATTGACTATGGCCAGGATGAAGAGGCA
GTGAAGAAGCTGACAGTAAATCCTGGCACCAAGTCCAAGCTCCCCAAGCCAGTTCAGGACCTCATCAAGA
TGATCTTTGATGTGGAAAGTATGAAGAAAGCCATGGTGGAGTATGAGATCGACCTTCAGAAGATGCCCTT
GGGGAAGCTGAGCAAAAGGCAGATCCAGGCCGCATACTCCATCCTCAGTGAGGTCCAGCAGGCGGTGTCT
CAGGGCAGCAGCGACTCTCAGATCCTGGATCTCTCAAATCGCTTTTACACCCTGATCCCCCACGACTTTG
GGATGAAGAAGCCTCCGCTCCTGAACAATGCAGACAGTGTGCAGGCCAAGGCGGAAATGCTTGACAACCT
GCTGGACATCGAGGTGGCCTACAGTCTGCTCAGGGGAGGGTCTGATGATAGCAGCAAGGATCCCATCGAT
GTCAACTATGAGAAGCTCAAAACTGACATTAAGGTGGTTGACAGAGATTCTGAAGAAGCCGAGATCATCA
GGAAGTATGTTAAGAACACTCATGCAACCACACACAATGCGTATGACTTGGAAGTCATCGATATCTTTAA
GATAGAGCGTGAAGGCGAATGCCAGCGTTACAAGCCCTTTAAGCAGCTTCATAACCGAAGATTGCTGTGG
CACGGGTCCAGGACCACCAACTTTGCTGGGATCCTGTCCCAGGGTCTTCGGATAGCCCCGCCTGAAGCGC
CCGTGACAGGCTACATGTTTGGTAAAGGGATCTATTTCGCTGACATGGTCTCCAAGAGTGCCAACTACTG
CCATACGTCTCAGGGAGACCCAATAGGCTTAATCCTGTTGGGAGAAGTTGCCCTTGGAAACATGTATGAA
CTGAAGCACGCTTCACATATCAGCAAGTTACCCAAGGGCAAGCACAGTGTCAAAGGTTTGGGCAAAACTA
CCCCTGATCCTTCAGCTAACATTAGTCTGGATGGTGTAGACGTTCCTCTTCGGACCGGGATTTCATCTGG
TGTGAATGACACCTCTCTACTATATAACGAGTACATTGTCTATGATATTGCTCAGGTAAATCTGAAGTAT
CTGCTGAAACTGAAATTCAATTTTAAGACCTCCCTGTGGTAACTCGAGCACCACCACCACCACCACTGAG
ATCCGGCTGCTAACAAAGCCCGAAAGGAAGCTGAGTTGGCTGCTGCCACCGCTGAGCAATAACTAGCATA
ACCCCTTGGGGCCTCTAAACGGGTCTTGAGGGGTTTTTTGCTGAAAGGAGGAACTATATCCGGATTGGCG
AATGGG
[124 nt withheld, positions 3367-3490]
C
[91 nt withheld, positions 3492-3582]
A
[49 nt withheld, positions 3584-3632]
CCTTTGACGTTGGAGTCCACGTTCTTT
[37 nt withheld, positions 3660-3696]
ACCCTATCTCGGTCTATTCTTTTGATTTATAAGGGATTTTGCCGATTTCGGCCTATTGGTTAAAAAATGA
GCTGATTTAACAAAAATTTAACGCGAATTTTAACAAAATATTAACGCTTACAATTTAGGTGGCACTTTTC
GGGGAAATGTGCGCGGAACCCCTATTTGTTTATTTTTCTAAATACATTCAAATATGTATCCGCTCATGAA
TTAATTCTTAGAAAAACTCATCGAGCATCAAATGAAACTGCAATTTATTCATATCAGGATTATCAATACC
ATATTTTTGAAAAAGCCGTTTCTGTAATGAAGGAGAAAACTCACCGAGGCAGTTCCATAGGATGGCAAGA
TCCTGGTATCGGTCTGCGATTCCGACTCGTCCAACATCAATACAACCTATTAATTTCCCCTCGTCAAAAA
TAAGGTTATCAAGTGAGAAATCACCATGAGTGACGACTGAATCCGGTGAGAATGGCAAAAGTTTATGCAT
TTCTTTCCAGACTTGTTCAACAGGCCAGCCATTACGCTCGTCATCAAAATCACTCGCATCAACCAAACCG
TTATTCATTCGTGATTGCGCCTGAGCGAGACGAAATACGCGATCGCTGTTAAAAGGACAATTACAAACAG
GAATCGAATGCAACCGGCGCAGGAACACTGCCAGCGCATCAACAATATTTTCACCTGAATCAGGATATTC
TTCTAATACCTGGAATGCTGTTTTCCCGGGGATCGCAGTGGTGAGTAACCATGCATCATCAGGAGTACGG
ATAAAATGCTTGATGGTCGGAAGAGGCATAAATTCCGTCAGCCAGTTTAGTCTGACCATCTCATCTGTAA
CATCATTGGCAACGCTACCTTTGCCATGTTTCAGAAACAACTCTGGCGCATCGGGCTTCCCATACAATCG
ATAGATTGTCGCACCTGATTGCCCGACATTATCGCGAGCCCATTTATACCCATATAAATCAGCATCCATG
TTGGAATTTAATCGCGGCCTAGAGCAAGACGTTTCCCGTTGAATATGGCTCATAACACCCCTTGTATTAC
TGTTTATGTAAGCAGACAGTTTTATTGTTCATGACCAAAATCCCTTAACGTGAGTTTTCGTTCCACTGAG
CGTCAGACCCCGTAGAAAAGATCAAAGGATCTTCTTGAGATCCTTTTTTTCTGCGCGTAATCTGCTGCTT
GCAAACAAAAAAACCACCGCTACCAGCGGTGGTTTGTTTGCCGGATCAAGAGCTACCAACTCTTTTTCCG
AAGGTAACTGGCTTCAGCAGAGCGCAGATACCAAATACTGTCCTTCTAGTGTAGCCGTAGTTAGGCCACC
ACTTCAAGAACTCTGTAGCACCGCCTACATACCTCGCTCTGCTAATCCTGTTACCAGTGGCTGCTGCCAG
TGGCGATAAGTCGTGTCTTACCGGGTTGGACTCAAGACGATAGTTACCGGATAAGGCGCAGCGGTCGGGC
TGAACGGGGGGTTCGTGCACACAGCCCAGCTTGGAGCGAACGACCTACACCGAACTGAGATACCTACAGC
GTGAGCTATGAGAAAGCGCCACGCTTCCCGAAGGGAGAAAGGCGGACAGGTATCCGGTAAGCGGCAGGGT
CGGAACAGGAGAGCGCACGAGGGAGCTTCCAGGGGGAAACGCCTGGTATCTTTATAGTCCTGTCGGGTTT
CGCCACCTCTGACTTGAGCGTCGATTTTTGTGATGCTCGTCAGGGGGGCGGAGCCTATGGAAAAACGCCA
GCAACGCGGCCTTTTTACGGTTCCTGGCCTTTTGCTGGCCTTTTGCTCACATGTTCTTTCCTGCGTTATC
CCCTGATTCTGTGGATAACCGTATTACCGCCTTTGAGTGAGCTGATACCGCTCGCCGCAGCCGAACGACC
GAGCGCAGCGAGTCAGTGAGCGAGGAAGCGGAAGAGCGCCTGATGCGGTATTTTCTCCTTACGCATCTGT
GCGGTATTTCACACCGCAATGGTGCACTCTCAGTACAATCTGCTCTGATGCCGCATAGTTAAGCCAGTAT
ACACTCCGCTATCGCTACGTGACTGGGTCATGGCTGCGCCCCGACACCCGCCAACACCCGCTGACGCGCC
CTGACGGGCTTGTCTGCTCCCGGCATCCGCTTACAGACAAGCTGTGACCGTCTCCGGGAGCTGCATGTGT
CAGAGGTTTTCACCGTCATCACCGAAACGCGCGAGGCAGCTGCGGTAAAGCTCATCAGCGTGGTCGTGAA
GCGATTCACAGATGTCTGCCTGTTCATCCGCGTCCAGCTCGTTGAGTTTCTCCAGAAGCGTTAATGTCTG
GCTTCTGATAAAGCGGGCCATGTTAAGGGCGGTTTTTTCCTGTTTGGTCACTGATGCCTCCGTGTAAGGG
GGATTTCTGTTCATGGGGGTAATGATACCGATGAAACGAGAGAGGATGCTCACGATACGGGTTACTGATG
ATGAACATGCCCGGTTACTGGAACGTTGTGAGGGTAAACAACTGGCGGTATGGATGCGGCGGGACCAGAG
AAAAATCACTCAGGGTCAATGCCAGCGCTTCGTTAATACAGATGTAGGTGTTCCACAGGGTAGCCAGCAG
CATCCTGCGATGCAGATCCGGAACATAATGGTGCAGGGCGCTGACTTCCGCGTTTCCAGACTTTACGAAA
CACGGAAACCGAAGACCATTCATGTTGTTGCTCAGGTCGCAGACGTTTTGCAGCAGCAGTCGCTTCACGT
TCGCTCGCGTATCGGTGATTCATTCTGCTAACCAGTAAGGCAACCCCGCCAGCCTAGCCGGGTCCTCAAC
GACAGGAGCACGATCATGCGCACCCGTGGGGCCGCCATGCCGGCGATAATGGCCTGCTTCTCGCCGAAAC
GTTTGGTGGCGGGACCAGTGACGAAGGCTTGAGCGAGGGCGTGCAAGATTCCGAATACCGCAAGCGACAG
GCCGATCATCGTCGCGCTCCAGCGAAAGCGGTCCTCGCCGAAAATGACCCAGAGCGCTGCCGGCACCTGT
CCTACGAGTTGCATGATAAAGAAGACAGTCATAAGTGCGGCGACGATAGTCATGCCCCGCGCCCACCGGA
AGGAGCTGACTGGGTTGAAGGCTCTCAAGGGCATCGGTCGAGATCCCGGTGCCTAATGAGTGAGCTAACT
TACATTAATTGCGTTGCGCTCACTGCCCGCTTTCCAGTCGGGAAACCTGTCGTGCCAGCTGCATTAATGA
ATCGGCCAACGCGCGGGGAGAGGCGGTTTGCGTATTGGGCGCCAGGGTGGTTTTTCTTTTCACCAGTGAG
ACGGGCAACAGCTGATTGCCCTTCACCGCCTGGCCCTGAGAGAGTTGCAGCAAGCGGTCCACGCTGGTTT
GCCCCAGCAGGCGAAAATCCTGTTTGATGGTGGTTAACGGCGGGATATAACATGAGCTGTCTTCGGTATC
GTCGTATCCCACTACCGAGATATCCGCACCAACGCGCAGCCCGGACTCGGTAATGGCGCGCATTGCGCCC
AGCGCCATCTGATCGTTGGCAACCAGCATCGCAGTGGGAACGATGCCCTCATTCAGCATTTGCATGGTTT
GTTGAAAACCGGACATGGCACTCCAGTCGCCTTCCCGTTCCGCTATCGGCTGAATTTGATTGCGAGTGAG
ATATTTATGCCAGCCAGCCAGACGCAGACGCGCCGAGACAGAACTTAATGGGCCCGCTAACAGCGCGATT
TGCTGGTGACCCAATGCGACCAGATGCTCCACGCCCAGTCGCGTACCGTCTTCATGGGAGAAAATAATAC
TGTTGATGGGTGTCTGGTCAGAGACATCAAGAAATAACGCCGGAACATTAGTGCAGGCAGCTTCCACAGC
AATGGCATCCTGGTCATCCAGCGGATAGTTAATGATCAGCCCACTGACGCGTTGCGCGAGAAGATTGTGC
ACCGCCGCTTTACAGGCTTCGACGCCGCTTCGTTCTACCATCGACACCACCACGCTGGCACCCAGTTGAT
CGGCGCGAGATTTAATCGCCGCGACAATTTGCGACGGCGCGTGCAGGGCCAGACTGGAGGTGGCAACGCC
AATCAGCAACGACTGTTTGCCCGCCAGTTGTTGTGCCACGCGGTTGGGAATGTAATTCAGCTCCGCCATC
GCCGCTTCCACTTTTTCCCGCGTTTTCGCAGAAACGTGGCTGGCCTGGTTCACCACGCGGGAAACGGTCT
GATAAGAGACACCGGCATACTCTGCGACATCGTATAACGTTACTGGTTTCACATTCACCACCCTGAATTG
ACTCTCTTCCGGGCGCTATCATGCCATACCGCGAAAGGTTTTGCGCCATTCGATGGTGTCCGGGATCTCG
ACGCTCTCCCTTATGCGACTCCTGCATTAGGAAGCAGCCCAGTAGTAGGTTGAGGCCGTTGAGCACCGCC
GCCGCAAGGAATGGTGCATGCAAGGAGATGGCGCCCAACAGTCCCCCGGCCACGGGGCCTGCCACCATAC
CCACGCCGAAACAAGCGCTCATGAGCCCGAAGTGGCGAGCCCGATCTTCCCCATCGGTGATGTCGGCGAT
ATAGGCGCCAGCAACCGCACCTGTGGCGCCGGTGATGCCGGCCACGATGCGTCCGGCGTAGAGGATCGAG
ATCTCGATCCCGCGAAAT
